>Addgene plasmid #240604 | ACE2-Mutant-C1 | addgene full sequence | sequence record 482832 | Addgene NGS Result
GCTTGGATCCGCGTTAAGTTTAAACCGCTGATCAGCCTCGACTGTGCCTTCTAGTTGCCAGCCATCTGTT
GTTTGCCCCTCCCCCGTGCCTTCCTTGACCCTGGAAGGTGCCACTCCCACTGTCCTTTCCTAATAAAATG
AGGAAATTGCATCGCATTGTCTGAGTAGGTGTCATTCTATTCTGGGGGGTGGGGTGGGGCAGGACAGCAA
GGGGGAGGATTGGGAAGACAATAGCAGGCATGCTGGGGATGCGGTGGGCTCTATGGCTTCTGAGGCGGAA
AGAACCAGCTGGGGCTCTAGGGGGTATCCCC
[124 nt withheld, positions 312-435]
C
[91 nt withheld, positions 437-527]
A
[49 nt withheld, positions 529-577]
CCTTTGACGTTGGAGTCCACGTTCTTT
[37 nt withheld, positions 605-641]
ACCCTATCTCGGTCTATTCTTTTGATTTATAAGGGATTTTGCCGATTTCGGCCTATTGGTTAAAAAATGA
GCTGATTTAACAAAAATTTAACGCGAATTAATTCTGTGGAATGTGTGTCAGTTAGGGTGTGGAAAGTCCC
CAGGCTCCCCAGCAGGCAGAAGTATGCAAAGCATGCATCTCAATTAGTCAGCAACCAGGTGTGGAAAGTC
CCCAGGCTCCCCAGCAGGCAGAAGTATGCAAAGCATGCATCTCAATTAGTCAGCAACCATAGTCCCGCCC
CTAACTCCGCCCATCCCGCCCCTAACTCCGCCCAGTTCCGCCCATTCTCCGCCCCATGGCTGACTAATTT
TTTTTATTTATGCAGAGGCCGAGGCCGCCTCTGCCTCTGAGCTATTCCAGAAGTAGTGAGGAGGCTTTTT
TGGAGGCCTAGGCTTTTGCAAAAAGCTCCCGGGAGCTTGTATATCCATTTTCGGATCTGATCAAGAGACA
GGATGAGGATCGTTTCGCATGATTGAACAAGATGGATTGCACGCAGGTTCTCCGGCCGCTTGGGTGGAGA
GGCTATTCGGCTATGACTGGGCAACAGACAATCGGCTGCTCTGATGCCGCCGTGTTCCGGCTGTCAGCGC
AGGGGCGCCCGGTTCTTTTTGTCAAGACCGACCTGTCCGGTGCCCTGAATGAACTGCAGGACGAGGCAGC
GCGGCTATCGTGGCTGGCCACGACGGGCGTTCCTTGCGCAGCTGTGCTCGACGTTGTCACTGAAGCGGGA
AGGGACTGGCTGCTATTGGGCGAAGTGCCGGGGCAGGATCTCCTGTCATCTCACCTTGCTCCTGCCGAGA
AAGTATCCATCATGGCTGATGCAATGCGGCGGCTGCATACGCTTGATCCGGCTACCTGCCCATTCGACCA
CCAAGCGAAACATCGCATCGAGCGAGCACGTACTCGGATGGAAGCCGGTCTTGTCGATCAGGATGATCTG
GACGAAGAGCATCAGGGGCTCGCGCCAGCCGAACTGTTCGCCAGGCTCAAGGCGCGCATGCCCGACGGCG
AGGATCTCGTCGTGACCCATGGCGATGCCTGCTTGCCGAATATCATGGTGGAAAATGGCCGCTTTTCTGG
ATTCATCGACTGTGGCCGGCTGGGTGTGGCGGACCGCTATCAGGACATAGCGTTGGCTACCCGTGATATT
GCTGAAGAGCTTGGCGGCGAATGGGCTGACCGCTTCCTCGTGCTTTACGGTATCGCCGCTCCCGATTCGC
AGCGCATCGCCTTCTATCGCCTTCTTGACGAGTTCTTCTGAGCGGGACTCTGGGGTTCGAAATGACCGAC
CAAGCGACGCCCAACCTGCCATCACGAGATTTCGATTCCACCGCCGCCTTCTATGAAAGGTTGGGCTTCG
GAATCGTTTTCCGGGACGCCGGCTGGATGATCCTCCAGCGCGGGGATCTCATGCTGGAGTTCTTCGCCCA
CCCCAACTTGTTTATTGCAGCTTATAATGGTTACAAATAAAGCAATAGCATCACAAATTTCACAAATAAA
GCATTTTTTTCACTGCATTCTAGTTGTGGTTTGTCCAAACTCATCAATGTATCTTATCATGTCTGTATAC
CGTCGACCTCTAGCTAGAGCTTGGCGTAATCATGGTCATAGCTGTTTCCTGTGTGAAATTGTTATCCGCT
CACAATTCCACACAACATACGAGCCGGAAGCATAAAGTGTAAAGCCTGGGGTGCCTAATGAGTGAGCTAA
CTCACATTAATTGCGTTGCGCTCACTGCCCGCTTTCCAGTCGGGAAACCTGTCGTGCCAGCTGCATTAAT
GAATCGGCCAACGCGCGGGGAGAGGCGGTTTGCGTATTGGGCGCTCTTCCGCTTCCTCGCTCACTGACTC
GCTGCGCTCGGTCGTTCGGCTGCGGCGAGCGGTATCAGCTCACTCAAAGGCGGTAATACGGTTATCCACA
GAATCAGGGGATAACGCAGGAAAGAACATGTGAGCAAAAGGCCAGCAAAAGGCCAGGAACCGTAAAAAGG
CCGCGTTGCTGGCGTTTTTCCATAGGCTCCGCCCCCCTGACGAGCATCACAAAAATCGACGCTCAAGTCA
GAGGTGGCGAAACCCGACAGGACTATAAAGATACCAGGCGTTTCCCCCTGGAAGCTCCCTCGTGCGCTCT
CCTGTTCCGACCCTGCCGCTTACCGGATACCTGTCCGCCTTTCTCCCTTCGGGAAGCGTGGCGCTTTCTC
ATAGCTCACGCTGTAGGTATCTCAGTTCGGTGTAGGTCGTTCGCTCCAAGCTGGGCTGTGTGCACGAACC
CCCCGTTCAGCCCGACCGCTGCGCCTTATCCGGTAACTATCGTCTTGAGTCCAACCCGGTAAGACACGAC
TTATCGCCACTGGCAGCAGCCACTGGTAACAGGATTAGCAGAGCGAGGTATGTAGGCGGTGCTACAGAGT
TCTTGAAGTGGTGGCCTAACTACGGCTACACTAGAAGAACAGTATTTGGTATCTGCGCTCTGCTGAAGCC
AGTTACCTTCGGAAAAAGAGTTGGTAGCTCTTGATCCGGCAAACAAACCACCGCTGGTAGCGGTGGTTTT
TTTGTTTGCAAGCAGCAGATTACGCGCAGAAAAAAAGGATCTCAAGAAGATCCTTTGATCTTTTCTACGG
GGTCTGACGCTCAGTGGAACGAAAACTCACGTTAAGGGATTTTGGTCATGAGATTATCAAAAAGGATCTT
CACCTAGATCCTTTTAAATTAAAAATGAAGTTTTAAATCAATCTAAAGTATATATGAGTAAACTTGGTCT
GACAGTTACCAATGCTTAATCAGTGAGGCACCTATCTCAGCGATCTGTCTATTTCGTTCATCCATAGTTG
CCTGACTCCCCGTCGTGTAGATAACTACGATACGGGAGGGCTTACCATCTGGCCCCAGTGCTGCAATGAT
ACCGCGAGACCCACGCTCACCGGCTCCAGATTTATCAGCAATAAACCAGCCAGCCGGAAGGGCCGAGCGC
AGAAGTGGTCCTGCAACTTTATCCGCCTCCATCCAGTCTATTAATTGTTGCCGGGAAGCTAGAGTAAGTA
GTTCGCCAGTTAATAGTTTGCGCAACGTTGTTGCCATTGCTACAGGCATCGTGGTGTCACGCTCGTCGTT
TGGTATGGCTTCATTCAGCTCCGGTTCCCAACGATCAAGGCGAGTTACATGATCCCCCATGTTGTGCAAA
AAAGCGGTTAGCTCCTTCGGTCCTCCGATCGTTGTCAGAAGTAAGTTGGCCGCAGTGTTATCACTCATGG
TTATGGCAGCACTGCATAATTCTCTTACTGTCATGCCATCCGTAAGATGCTTTTCTGTGACTGGTGAGTA
CTCAACCAAGTCATTCTGAGAATAGTGTATGCGGCGACCGAGTTGCTCTTGCCCGGCGTCAATACGGGAT
AATACCGCGCCACATAGCAGAACTTTAAAAGTGCTCATCATTGGAAAACGTTCTTCGGGGCGAAAACTCT
CAAGGATCTTACCGCTGTTGAGATCCAGTTCGATGTAACCCACTCGTGCACCCAACTGATCTTCAGCATC
TTTTACTTTCACCAGCGTTTCTGGGTGAGCAAAAACAGGAAGGCAAAATGCCGCAAAAAAGGGAATAAGG
GCGACACGGAAATGTTGAATACTCATACTCTTCCTTTTTCAATATTATTGAAGCATTTATCAGGGTTATT
GTCTCATGAGCGGATACATATTTGAATGTATTTAGAAAAATAAACAAATAGGGGTTCCGCGCACATTTCC
CCGAAAAGTGCCACCTGACGTCGACGGATCGGGAGATCTCCCGATCCCCTATGGTGCACTCTCAGTACAA
TCTGCTCTGATGCCGCATAGTTAAGCCAGTATCTGCTCCCTGCTTGTGTGTTGGAGGTCGCTGAGTAGTG
CGCGAGCAAAATTTAAGCTACAACAAGGCAAGGCTTGACCGACAATTGCATGAAGAATCTGCTTAGGGTT
AGGCGTTTTGCGCTGCTTCGCGATGTACGGGCCAGATATACGCGTTGACATTGATTATTGACTAGTTATT
AATAGTAATCAATTACGGGGTCATTAGTTCATAGCCCATATATGGAGTTCCGCGTTACATAACTTACGGT
AAATGGCCCGCCTGGCTGACCGCCCAACGACCCCCGCCCATTGACGTCAATAATGACGTATGTTCCCATA
GTAACGCCAATAGGGACTTTCCATTGACGTCAATGGGTGGAGTATTTACGGTAAACTGCCCACTTGGCAG
TACATCAAGTGTATCATATGCCAAGTACGCCCCCTATTGACGTCAATGACGGTAAATGGCCCGCCTGGCA
TTATGCCCAGTACATGACCTTATGGGACTTTCCTACTTGGCAGTACATCTACGTATTAGTCATCGCTATT
ACCATGGTGATGCGGTTTTGGCAGTACATCAATGGGCGTGGATAGCGGTTTGACTCACGGGGATTTCCAA
GTCTCCACCCCATTGACGTCAATGGGAGTTTGTTTTGGCACCAAAATCAACGGGACTTTCCAAAATGTCG
TAACAACTCCGCCCCATTGACGCAAATGGGCGGTAGGCGTGTACGGTGGGAGGTCTATATAAGCAGAGCT
CTCTGGCTAACTAGAGAACCCACTGCTTACTGGCTTATCGAAATTAATACGACTCACTATAGGGAGACCC
AAGCTGGCTAGCGTTTAAACGGCAGTCAGCTAGCCATGTCAAGCTCTTCCTGGCTCCTTCTCAGCCTTGT
TGCTGTAACTGCTGCTCAGTCCACCATTGAGGAACAGGCCAAGACATTTTTGGACAAGTTTAACCACGAA
GCCGAAGACCTGTTCTATCAAAGTTCACTTGCTTCTTGGAATTATAACACCAATATTACTGAAGAGAATG
TCCAAAACATGAATAATGCTGGGGACAAATGGTCTGCCTTTTTAAAGGAACAGTCCACACTTGCCCAAAT
GTATCCACTACAAGAAATTCAGAATCTCACAGTCAAGCTTCAGCTGCAGGCTCTTCAGCAAAATGGGTCT
TCAGTGCTCTCAGAAGACAAGAGCAAACGGTTGAACACAATTCTAAATACAATGAGCACCATCTACAGTA
CTGGAAAAGTTTGTAACCCAGATAATCCACAAGAATGCTTATTACTTGAACCAGGTTTGAATGAAATAAT
GGCAAACAGTTTAGACTACAATGAGAGGCTCTGGGCTTGGGAAAGCTGGAGATCTGAGGTCGGCAAGCAG
CTGAGGCCATTATATGAAGAGTATGTGGTCTTGAAAAATGAGATGGCAAGAGCAAATCATTATGAGGACT
ATGGGGATTATTGGAGAGGAGACTATGAAGTAAATGGGGTAGATGGCTATGACTACAGCCGCGGCCAGTT
GATTGAAGATGTGGAACATACCTTTGAAGAGATTAAACCATTATATGAACATCTTCATGCCTATGTGAGG
GCAAAGTTGATGAATGCCTATCCTTCCTATATCAGTCCAATTGGATGCCTCCCTGCTCATTTGCTTGGTG
ATATGTGGGGTAGATTTTGGACAAATCTGTACTCTTTGACAGTTCCCTTTGGACAGAAACCAAACATAGA
TGTTACTGATGCAATGGTGGACCAGGCCTGGGATGCACAGAGAATATTCAAGGAGGCCGAGAAGTTCTTT
GTATCTGTTGGTCTTCCTAATATGACTCAAGGATTCTGGGAAAATTCCATGCTAACGGACCCAGGAAATG
TTCAGAAAGCAGTCTGCCATCCCACAGCTTGGGACCTGGGGAAGGGCGACTTCAGGATCCTTATGTGCAC
AAAGGTGACAATGGACGACTTCCTGACAGCTCATCATGAGATGGGGCATATCCAGTATGATATGGCATAT
GCTGCACAACCTTTTCTGCTAAGAAATGGAGCTAATGAAGGATTCCATGAAGCTGTTGGGGAAATCATGT
CACTTTCTGCAGCCACACCTAAGCATTTAAAATCCATTGGTCTTCTGTCACCCGATTTTCAAGAAGACAA
TGAAACAGAAATAAACTTCCTGCTCAAACAAGCACTCACGATTGTTGGGACTCTGCCATTTACTTACATG
TTAGAGAAGTGGAGGTGGATGGTCTTTAAAGGGGAAATTCCCAAAGACCAGTGGATGAAAAAGTGGTGGG
AGATGAAGCGAGAGATAGTTGGGGTGGTGGAACCTGTGCCCCATGATGAAACATACTGTGACCCCGCATC
TCTGTTCCATGTTTCTAATGATTACTCATTCATTCGATATTACACAAGGACCCTTTACCAATTCCAGTTT
CAAGAAGCACTTTGTCAAGCAGCTAAACATGAAGGCCCTCTGCACAAATGTGACATCTCAAACTCTACAG
AAGCTGGACAGAAACTGTTCAATATGCTGAGGCTTGGAAAATCAGAACCCTGGACCCTAGCATTGGAAAA
TGTTGTAGGAGCAAAGAACATGAATGTAAGGCCACTGCTCAACTACTTTGAGCCCTTATTTACCTGGCTG
AAAGACCAGAACAAGAATTCTTTTGTGGGATGGAGTACCGACTGGAGTCCATATGCAGACCAAAGCATCA
AAGTGAGGATAAGCCTAAAATCAGCTCTTGGAGATGCTGCATACGAATGGAATGACAACGAAATGTATCT
GTTCGCTTCATCTGTTGCATATGCTATGAGGCAGTACTTTTTAAAAGTAAAAAATCAGATGATTCTTTTT
GGGGAGGAGGATGTGCGAGTGGCTAATTTGAAACCAAGAATCTCCTTTAATTTCTTTGTCACTGCACCTA
AAAATGTGTCTGATATCATTCCTAGAACTGAAGTTGAAAAGGCCATCAGGATGTCCCGGAGCCGTATCAA
TGATGCTTTCCGTCTGAATGACAACAGCCTAGAGTTTCTGGGGATACAGCCAACACTTGGACCTCCTAAC
CAGCCCCCTGTTTCCATATGGCTGATTGTTTTTGGAGTTGTGATGGGAGTGATAGTGGTTGGCATTGTCA
TCCTGATCTTCACTGGGATCAGAGATCGGAAGAAGAAAAATAAAGCAAGAAGTGGAGAAAATCCTTATGC
CTCCATCGATATTAGCAAAGGAGAAAATAATCCAGGATTCCAAAACACTGATGATGTTCAGACCTCCTTT
GGTACCGAGACCTCCCAGGTGGCGCCCGCTGACTACAAAGACGATGACGACAAGTAATCTAGACAGTCA
Features (pLannotate 1.2.2; 20 found; start..end, strand, type, name):
     42..266     +  polyA_signal   bGH poly(A) signal: bovine growth hormone polyadenylation signal
    270..291     +  promoter       SV40 promoter (fragment): SV40 enhancer and early promoter
    312..740     +  rep_origin     f1 ori (sequence partly withheld): f1 bacteriophage origin of replication; arrow indicates direction of (+) strand synthesis
    754..1083    +  promoter       SV40 promoter: SV40 enhancer and early promoter
   1150..1942    +  CDS            NeoR/KanR: aminoglycoside phosphotransferase from Tn5; aph(3')-II (or nptII); confers resistance to neomycin, kanamycin, and G418 (Geneticin®)
   1963..2121    +  CDS            ble (fragment): BLE_KLEPN - Experimental evidence at protein level: Swiss-Prot protein existence level 1. Binding protein with a strong affinity to the bleomycin family of antibiotics. Binds to CL990; an antimitotic-antibiotic compound. From Klebsiella pneumoniae.
   2116..2237    +  polyA_signal   SV40 poly(A) signal: SV40 polyadenylation signal
   2310..2326    -  protein_bind   lac operator: The lac repressor binds to the lac operator to inhibit transcription in E. coli. This inhibition can be relieved by adding lactose or isopropyl-β-D-thiogalactopyranoside (IPTG). lac repressor encoded by lacI
   2334..2364    -  promoter       lac promoter: promoter for the E. coli lac operon
   2379..2400    -  protein_bind   CAP binding site: CAP binding activates transcription in the presence of cAMP. E. coli catabolite activator protein
   2413..2505    -  CDS            lacI (fragment): lac repressor; lacI; The lac repressor binds to the lac operator to inhibit transcription in E. coli. This inhibition can be relieved by adding lactose or isopropyl-β-D-thiogalactopyranoside (IPTG).
   2688..3276    -  rep_origin     ori: high-copy-number ColE1/pMB1/pBR322/pUC origin of replication
   3447..4307    -  CDS            AmpR: β-lactamase; bla; confers resistance to ampicillin, carbenicillin, and related antibiotics
   4308..4412    -  promoter       AmpR promoter: bla
   4471..4523    -  misc_feature   bom (fragment): basis of mobility region from pBR322
   4678..5057    +  enhancer       CMV enhancer: human cytomegalovirus immediate early enhancer
   5058..5261    +  promoter       CMV promoter: human cytomegalovirus (CMV) immediate early promoter
   5257..5290    +  LTR            5' LTR (truncated) (fragment): truncated 5' long terminal repeat (LTR) from HIV-1
   5306..5324    +  promoter       T7 promoter: promoter for bacteriophage T7 RNA polymerase
   5367..7781    +  CDS            ACE2: ACE2_HUMAN - Experimental evidence at protein level: Swiss-Prot protein existence level 1. [Isoform 2]: (Microbial infection) Non-functional as a receptor for human coronavirus SARS-CoV-2. From Homo sapiens (Human).
