[The description below was written by a language model from this plasmid's Addgene catalogue record and pLannotate feature annotations shown in this document.]
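Description:
ACE2-Mutant-C1 is a mammalian expression plasmid built on the pcDNA3.1(-) backbone that carries a mutated human angiotensin-converting enzyme 2 (ACE2) coding sequence. In E. coli it is maintained as a high-copy plasmid through a ColE1/pUC-type origin and selected with ampicillin via the β-lactamase gene. An f1 origin is also present. For mammalian cells the backbone supplies an SV40 promoter-driven NeoR/KanR cassette with an SV40 polyadenylation signal, which allows G418 selection of stable transfectants. The sequenced record is about 7.85 kb, consistent with the stated backbone and insert sizes.

The ACE2 open reading frame is expressed from the CMV immediate early enhancer and promoter and is terminated by the bovine growth hormone polyadenylation signal. A T7 promoter lies just upstream of the insert. According to the catalogue entry the protein carries a C-terminal FLAG tag for detection, although the tag is not annotated separately in the feature table. The short HIV-1 LTR, ble, lacI and bom fragments called by the automated annotation look like partial matches to backbone sequence rather than functional elements.

The defining change is in "cluster 1", residues 631–644 within the collectrin-like region of ACE2, where the arginine and lysine residues have been replaced by alanine. Because TMPRSS2 cleaves at arginine and lysine, removing them lets researchers test whether this cluster is needed for TMPRSS2-mediated processing of ACE2. The mutant insert was generated by overlap-extension PCR, using material derived in part from an earlier ACE2 plasmid, and was assembled into the vector by Gibson-type cloning.
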