Addgene plasmid #240604: ACE2-Mutant-C1
Purpose: To test ACE2 cleavage by TMPRSS2. This protease targets R and K amino acids of ACE2, so these amino acids were substituted by A at Cluster 1 located within the collectrin-like site on ACE2
Depositing lab: Zaid Abassi.
Backbone
  Vector backbone: pcDNA3.1(-)
  Backbone size w/o insert (bp): 5378
  Vector type: Mammalian Expression
Growth in bacteria
  Bacterial resistance: Ampicillin, 100 μg/mL
  Growth temperature: 37°C
  Growth strain: DH5alpha
  Copy number: High Copy
Gene/Insert
  Gene/Insert name: Angiotensin-converting enzyme 2 (alt name: ACE2)
  Species: H. sapiens (human)
  Insert size (bp): 2472
  Mutation: Arginine (R) and Lysine (K) residues on ACE2-cluster 1 (C1 amio acids range 631-644) are substituted by alanine (A)
  Entrez Gene: ACE2 (a.k.a. ACEH)
  Promoter: CMV
  Tag / fusion protein: FLAG tag (C terminal on insert)
  Cloning method: Gibson Cloning
  Sequencing primers: 3′ bGH-R primer: TAGAAGGCACAGTCGAGG
Resource information
  A portion of this plasmid was derived from a plasmid made by: Hyeryun Choe (Addgene Plasmid #1786)
Terms and licenses: Academic/Nonprofit Terms; Industry Terms: Not Available to Industry
Depositor comments: The sequences encoding ACE2 mutants with a C-terminal FLAG tag were generated in two steps. In step 1, ACE2 mutant inserts were generated by overlap-extension PCR with specific primers. In step 2, the mutated ACE2 PCR insert was inserted into pcDNA 3.1 vector using the NEBuilder HiFi DNA Assembly kit. The integrity of all PCR-amplified sequences was confirmed by automated sequence analysis.
How to cite: ACE2-Mutant-C1 was a gift from Zaid Abassi (Addgene plasmid # 240604 ; http://n2t.net/addgene:240604 ; RRID:Addgene_240604)
